Addgene plasmid #84331: pH2R-P2A-mCherry-N1
Purpose: Co-expresses (untagged) Histamine-2 receptor and mCherry
Depositing lab: Dorus Gadella. Depositing organization: University of Amsterdam. Publication: Quantitative Single-Cell Analysis of Signaling Pathways Activated Immediately Downstream of Histamine Receptor Subtypes. van Unen J, Rashidfarrokhi A, Hoogendoorn E, Postma M, Gadella TW Jr, Goedhart J. Mol Pharmacol. 2016 Sep;90(3):162-76. doi: 10.1124/mol.116.104505. Epub 2016 Jun 29. PubMed 27358232.
Backbone
  Vector backbone: pEGFP-N1
  Backbone manufacturer: Clontech
  Backbone size w/o insert (bp): 4000
  Total vector size (bp): 5867
  Vector type: Mammalian Expression
  Selectable markers: Neomycin (select with G418)
Growth in bacteria
  Bacterial resistance: Kanamycin, 50 μg/mL
  Growth temperature: 37°C
  Growth strain: DH5alpha
  Copy number: High Copy
Gene/Insert
  Gene/Insert name: H2R-P2A-mCherry (alt name: histamine receptor H2)
  Species: H. sapiens (human)
  Insert size (bp): 1884
  Entrez Gene: HRH2 (a.k.a. H2R, HH2R)
  Promoter: CMV
  Cloning method: Unknown
  Sequencing primers: 5′ CMV
Terms and licenses: Academic/Nonprofit Terms; Industry Terms: Not Available to Industry
How to cite: pH2R-P2A-mCherry-N1 was a gift from Dorus Gadella (Addgene plasmid # 84331 ; http://n2t.net/addgene:84331 ; RRID:Addgene_84331)
