[The description below was written by a language model from this plasmid's Addgene catalogue record and pLannotate feature annotations shown in this document.]
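Description:
pH2R-P2A-mCherry-N1 is a 5.9 kb mammalian expression plasmid built on the Clontech pEGFP-N1 backbone, in which the original fluorescent protein position now carries mCherry. It replicates in E. coli from a high-copy ColE1/pUC-type origin and also carries an f1 phage origin. A single Tn5 aminoglycoside phosphotransferase (NeoR/KanR) gene serves both hosts. A bacterial bla-type promoter drives it for kanamycin selection, and the adjacent SV40 enhancer/early promoter drives it in mammalian cells for G418 selection, with an HSV TK polyadenylation signal terminating the cassette. The short ble, large T antigen and bGH poly(A) matches in the feature table are small fragment hits typical of this backbone rather than functional elements.

The payload is a roughly 1.9 kb open reading frame under the human CMV immediate early enhancer and promoter, terminated by the SV40 poly(A) signal. It consists of the human histamine H2 receptor (HRH2), a G protein-coupled receptor that signals through activation of adenylyl cyclase, followed by a P2A peptide and mCherry. The P2A element is not annotated separately, but the gap between the receptor coding sequence and mCherry is where the insert name places it. Ribosomal skipping at the 2A sequence yields two separate polypeptides from one transcript. The receptor is therefore made without a fluorescent protein fusion, although a 2A site normally leaves a short peptide remnant on the upstream protein. The monomeric red mCherry is released as a soluble marker of transfected cells.

This design lets receptor-expressing cells be identified by red fluorescence in microscopy without perturbing receptor function. That fits the associated work on quantitative single-cell analysis of signalling downstream of histamine receptor subtypes.
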