Features (pLannotate 1.2.2; 16 found; start..end, strand, type, name):
     61..364     +  enhancer       CMV enhancer: human cytomegalovirus immediate early enhancer
    365..568     +  promoter       CMV promoter: human cytomegalovirus (CMV) immediate early promoter
    591..627     +  misc_feature   MCS (fragment): multiple cloning site
    649..1725    +  CDS            HRH2: HRH2_HUMAN - Experimental evidence at transcript level: Swiss-Prot protein existence level 2. The H2 subclass of histamine receptors mediates gastric acid secretion. Also appears to regulate gastrointestinal motility and intestinal secretion. Possible role in regulating cell growth and differentiation. The activity of this receptor is mediated by G proteins which activate adenylyl cyclase and, through a separate G protein-dependent mechanism, the phosphoinositide/protein kinase (PKC) signaling pathway (By similarity). From Homo sapiens (Human).
   1726..1748    +  misc_feature   MCS (fragment): multiple cloning site
   1822..2529    +  CDS            mCherry: mCherry is a basic (constitutively fluorescent) red fluorescent protein published in 2004, derived from Discosoma sp.. It is reported to be a very rapidly-maturing monomer with low acid sensitivity.
   2549..2632    +  CDS            large T antigen (fragment): large T antigen from SV40 (simian virus 40)
   2655..2776    +  polyA_signal   SV40 poly(A) signal: SV40 polyadenylation signal
   2810..3238    -  rep_origin     f1 ori (sequence partly withheld): f1 bacteriophage origin of replication; arrow indicates direction of (+) strand synthesis
   3265..3369    +  promoter       AmpR promoter: bla
   3371..3728    +  promoter       SV40 promoter: SV40 enhancer and early promoter
   3763..4557    +  CDS            NeoR/KanR: aminoglycoside phosphotransferase from Tn5; aph(3')-II (or nptII); confers resistance to neomycin, kanamycin, and G418 (Geneticin®)
   4578..4730    +  CDS            ble (fragment): BLE_KLEPN - Experimental evidence at protein level: Swiss-Prot protein existence level 1. Binding protein with a strong affinity to the bleomycin family of antibiotics. Binds to CL990; an antimitotic-antibiotic compound. From Klebsiella pneumoniae.
   4789..4836    +  polyA_signal   HSV TK poly(A) signal: herpes simplex virus thymidine kinase polyadenylation signal (Cole and Stacy, 1985)
   4927..4943    -  polyA_signal   bGH poly(A) signal (fragment): bovine growth hormone polyadenylation signal
   5165..5753    +  rep_origin     ori: high-copy-number ColE1/pMB1/pBR322/pUC origin of replication
>Addgene plasmid #84331 | pH2R-P2A-mCherry-N1 | depositor full sequence | sequence record 160918 | pH2R-P2A-mCherry-N1 sequence 5867 bps
TAGTTATTAATAGTAATCAATTACGGGGTCATTAGTTCATAGCCCATATATGGAGTTCCGCGTTACATAA
CTTACGGTAAATGGCCCGCCTGGCTGACCGCCCAACGACCCCCGCCCATTGACGTCAATAATGACGTATG
TTCCCATAGTAACGCCAATAGGGACTTTCCATTGACGTCAATGGGTGGAGTATTTACGGTAAACTGCCCA
CTTGGCAGTACATCAAGTGTATCATATGCCAAGTACGCCCCCTATTGACGTCAATGACGGTAAATGGCCC
GCCTGGCATTATGCCCAGTACATGACCTTATGGGACTTTCCTACTTGGCAGTACATCTACGTATTAGTCA
TCGCTATTACCATGGTGATGCGGTTTTGGCAGTACATCAATGGGCGTGGATAGCGGTTTGACTCACGGGG
ATTTCCAAGTCTCCACCCCATTGACGTCAATGGGAGTTTGTTTTGGCACCAAAATCAACGGGACTTTCCA
AAATGTCGTAACAACTCCGCCCCATTGACGCAAATGGGCGGTAGGCGTGTACGGTGGGAGGTCTATATAA
GCAGAGCTGGTTTAGTGAACCGTCAGATCCGCTAGCGCTACCGGACTCAGATCTCGAGCTCAAGCTTGGT
ACCGAGCTCGGATCCACCATGGCACCCAATGGCACAGCCTCTTCCTTTTGCCTGGACTCTACCGCATGCA
AGATCACCATCACCGTGGTCCTTGCGGTCCTCATCCTCATCACCGTTGCTGGCAATGTGGTCGTCTGTCT
GGCCGTGGGCTTGAACCGCCGGCTCCGCAACCTGACCAATTGTTTCATCGTGTCCTTGGCTATCACTGAC
CTGCTCCTCGGCCTCCTGGTGCTGCCCTTCTCTGCCATCTACCAGCTGTCCTGCAAGTGGAGCTTTGGCA
AGGTCTTCTGCAATATCTACACCAGCCTGGATGTGATGCTCTGCACAGCCTCCATTCTTAACCTCTTCAT
GATCAGCCTCGACCGGTACTGCGCTGTCATGGACCCACTGCGGTACCCTGTGCTGGTCACCCCAGTTCGG
GTCGCCATCTCTCTGGTCTTAATTTGGGTCATCTCCATTACCCTGTCCTTTCTGTCTATCCACCTGGGGT
GGAACAGCAGGAACGAGACCAGCAAGGGCAATCATACCACCTCTAAGTGCAAAGTCCAGGTCAATGAAGT
GTACGGGCTGGTGGATGGGCTGGTCACCTTCTACCTCCCGCTACTGATCATGTGCATCACCTACTACCGC
ATCTTCAAGGTCGCCCGGGATCAGGCCAAGAGGATCAATCACATTAGCTCCTGGAAGGCAGCCACCATCA
GGGAGCACAAAGCCACAGTGACACTGGCCGCCGTCATGGGGGCCTTCATCATCTGCTGGTTTCCCTACTT
CACCGCGTTTGTGTACCGTGGGCTGAGAGGGGATGATGCCATCAATGAGGTGTTAGAAGCCATCGTTCTG
TGGCTGGGCTATGCCAACTCAGCCCTGAACCCCATCCTGTATGCTGCGCTGAACAGAGACTTCCGCACCG
GGTACCAACAGCTCTTCTGCTGCAGGCTGGCCAACCGCAACTCCCACAAAACTTCTCTGAGGTCCAACGC
CTCTCAGCTGTCCAGGACCCAAAGCCGAGAACCCAGGCAACAGGAAGAGAAACCCCTGAAGCTCCAGGTG
TGGAGTGGGACAGAAGTCACGGCCCCCCAGGGAGCCACAGACAGGCCGCGGGCCCGGGATCCACCGGTGG
GATCGGGTGCTACTAACTTCAGCCTGCTGAAGCAGGCTGGAGACGTGGAGGAGAACCCTGGACCTGGGTC
CATGGTGAGCAAGGGCGAGGAGGATAACATGGCCATCATCAAGGAGTTCATGCGCTTCAAGGTGCACATG
GAGGGCTCCGTGAACGGCCACGAGTTCGAGATCGAGGGCGAGGGCGAGGGCCGCCCCTACGAGGGCACCC
AGACCGCCAAGCTGAAGGTGACCAAGGGTGGCCCCCTGCCCTTCGCCTGGGACATCCTGTCCCCTCAGTT
CATGTACGGCTCCAAGGCCTACGTGAAGCACCCCGCCGACATCCCCGACTACTTGAAGCTGTCCTTCCCC
GAGGGCTTCAAGTGGGAGCGCGTGATGAACTTCGAGGACGGCGGCGTGGTGACCGTGACCCAGGACTCCT
CCCTGCAGGACGGCGAGTTCATCTACAAGGTGAAGCTGCGCGGCACCAACTTCCCCTCCGACGGCCCCGT
AATGCAGAAGAAGACCATGGGCTGGGAGGCCTCCTCCGAGCGGATGTACCCCGAGGACGGCGCCCTGAAG
GGCGAGATCAAGCAGAGGCTGAAGCTGAAGGACGGCGGCCACTACGACGCTGAGGTCAAGACCACCTACA
AGGCCAAGAAGCCCGTGCAGCTGCCCGGCGCCTACAACGTCAACATCAAGTTGGACATCACCTCCCACAA
CGAGGACTACACCATCGTGGAACAGTACGAACGCGCCGAGGGCCGCCACTCCACCGGCGGCATGGACGAG
CTGTACAAGTAAAGCGGCCGCGACTCTAGATCATAATCAGCCATACCACATTTGTAGAGGTTTTACTTGC
TTTAAAAAACCTCCCACACCTCCCCCTGAACCTGAAACATAAAATGAATGCAATTGTTGTTGTTAACTTG
TTTATTGCAGCTTATAATGGTTACAAATAAAGCAATAGCATCACAAATTTCACAAATAAAGCATTTTTTT
CACTGCATTCTAGTTGTGGTTTGTCCAAACTCATCAATGTATCTTAAGGCGTAAATTGTAAGCGTTAATA
TTTTGTTAAAATTCGCGTTAAATTTTTGTTAAATCAGCTCATTTTTTAACCAATAGGCCGAAATCGGCAA
AATCCCTTATAAATCAAAAGAATAGACCGAGATAGGGT
[37 nt withheld, positions 2909-2945]
AAAGAACGTGGACTCCAACGTCAAAGG
[49 nt withheld, positions 2973-3021]
T
[91 nt withheld, positions 3023-3113]
G
[124 nt withheld, positions 3115-3238]
CAGGTGGCACTTTTCGGGGAAATGTGCGCGGAACCCCTATTTGTTTATTTTTCTAAATACATTCAAATAT
GTATCCGCTCATGAGACAATAACCCTGATAAATGCTTCAATAATATTGAAAAAGGAAGAGTCCTGAGGCG
GAAAGAACCAGCTGTGGAATGTGTGTCAGTTAGGGTGTGGAAAGTCCCCAGGCTCCCCAGCAGGCAGAAG
TATGCAAAGCATGCATCTCAATTAGTCAGCAACCAGGTGTGGAAAGTCCCCAGGCTCCCCAGCAGGCAGA
AGTATGCAAAGCATGCATCTCAATTAGTCAGCAACCATAGTCCCGCCCCTAACTCCGCCCATCCCGCCCC
TAACTCCGCCCAGTTCCGCCCATTCTCCGCCCCATGGCTGACTAATTTTTTTTATTTATGCAGAGGCCGA
GGCCGCCTCGGCCTCTGAGCTATTCCAGAAGTAGTGAGGAGGCTTTTTTGGAGGCCTAGGCTTTTGCAAA
GATCGATCAAGAGACAGGATGAGGATCGTTTCGCATGATTGAACAAGATGGATTGCACGCAGGTTCTCCG
GCCGCTTGGGTGGAGAGGCTATTCGGCTATGACTGGGCACAACAGACAATCGGCTGCTCTGATGCCGCCG
TGTTCCGGCTGTCAGCGCAGGGGCGCCCGGTTCTTTTTGTCAAGACCGACCTGTCCGGTGCCCTGAATGA
ACTGCAAGACGAGGCAGCGCGGCTATCGTGGCTGGCCACGACGGGCGTTCCTTGCGCAGCTGTGCTCGAC
GTTGTCACTGAAGCGGGAAGGGACTGGCTGCTATTGGGCGAAGTGCCGGGGCAGGATCTCCTGTCATCTC
ACCTTGCTCCTGCCGAGAAAGTATCCATCATGGCTGATGCAATGCGGCGGCTGCATACGCTTGATCCGGC
TACCTGCCCATTCGACCACCAAGCGAAACATCGCATCGAGCGAGCACGTACTCGGATGGAAGCCGGTCTT
GTCGATCAGGATGATCTGGACGAAGAGCATCAGGGGCTCGCGCCAGCCGAACTGTTCGCCAGGCTCAAGG
CGAGCATGCCCGACGGCGAGGATCTCGTCGTGACCCATGGCGATGCCTGCTTGCCGAATATCATGGTGGA
AAATGGCCGCTTTTCTGGATTCATCGACTGTGGCCGGCTGGGTGTGGCGGACCGCTATCAGGACATAGCG
TTGGCTACCCGTGATATTGCTGAAGAGCTTGGCGGCGAATGGGCTGACCGCTTCCTCGTGCTTTACGGTA
TCGCCGCTCCCGATTCGCAGCGCATCGCCTTCTATCGCCTTCTTGACGAGTTCTTCTGAGCGGGACTCTG
GGGTTCGAAATGACCGACCAAGCGACGCCCAACCTGCCATCACGAGATTTCGATTCCACCGCCGCCTTCT
ATGAAAGGTTGGGCTTCGGAATCGTTTTCCGGGACGCCGGCTGGATGATCCTCCAGCGCGGGGATCTCAT
GCTGGAGTTCTTCGCCCACCCTAGGGGGAGGCTAACTGAAACACGGAAGGAGACAATACCGGAAGGAACC
CGCGCTATGACGGCAATAAAAAGACAGAATAAAACGCACGGTGTTGGGTCGTTTGTTCATAAACGCGGGG
TTCGGTCCCAGGGCTGGCACTCTGTCGATACCCCACCGAGACCCCATTGGGGCCAATACGCCCGCGTTTC
TTCCTTTTCCCCACCCCACCCCCCAAGTTCGGGTGAAGGCCCAGGGCTCGCAGCCAACGTCGGGGCGGCA
GGCCCTGCCATAGCCTCAGGTTACTCATATATACTTTAGATTGATTTAAAACTTCATTTTTAATTTAAAA
GGATCTAGGTGAAGATCCTTTTTGATAATCTCATGACCAAAATCCCTTAACGTGAGTTTTCGTTCCACTG
AGCGTCAGACCCCGTAGAAAAGATCAAAGGATCTTCTTGAGATCCTTTTTTTCTGCGCGTAATCTGCTGC
TTGCAAACAAAAAAACCACCGCTACCAGCGGTGGTTTGTTTGCCGGATCAAGAGCTACCAACTCTTTTTC
CGAAGGTAACTGGCTTCAGCAGAGCGCAGATACCAAATACTGTCCTTCTAGTGTAGCCGTAGTTAGGCCA
CCACTTCAAGAACTCTGTAGCACCGCCTACATACCTCGCTCTGCTAATCCTGTTACCAGTGGCTGCTGCC
AGTGGCGATAAGTCGTGTCTTACCGGGTTGGACTCAAGACGATAGTTACCGGATAAGGCGCAGCGGTCGG
GCTGAACGGGGGGTTCGTGCACACAGCCCAGCTTGGAGCGAACGACCTACACCGAACTGAGATACCTACA
GCGTGAGCTATGAGAAAGCGCCACGCTTCCCGAAGGGAGAAAGGCGGACAGGTATCCGGTAAGCGGCAGG
GTCGGAACAGGAGAGCGCACGAGGGAGCTTCCAGGGGGAAACGCCTGGTATCTTTATAGTCCTGTCGGGT
TTCGCCACCTCTGACTTGAGCGTCGATTTTTGTGATGCTCGTCAGGGGGGCGGAGCCTATGGAAAAACGC
CAGCAACGCGGCCTTTTTACGGTTCCTGGCCTTTTGCTGGCCTTTTGCTCACATGTTCTTTCCTGCGTTA
TCCCCTGATTCTGTGGATAACCGTATTACCGCCATGCAT
