>Addgene plasmid #84331 | pH2R-P2A-mCherry-N1 | addgene partial sequence | sequence record 168441 | CMV-F 5'-CGCAAATGGGCGGTAGGCGTG-3'
TAGTGAACCGTCAGATCCGCTAGCGCTACCGGACTCAGATCTCGAGCTCAAGCTTGGTACCGAGCTCGGA
TCCACCATGGCACCCAATGGCACAGCCTCTTCCTTTTGCCTGGACTCTACCGCATGCAAGATCACCATCA
CCGTGGTCCTTGCGGTCCTCATCCTCATCACCGTTGCTGGCAATGTGGTCGTCTGTCTGGCCGTGGGCTT
GAACCGCCGGCTCCGCAACCTGACCAATTGTTTCATCGTGTCCTTGGCTATCACTGACCTGCTCCTCGGC
CTCCTGGTGCTGCCCTTCTCTGCCATCTACCAGCTGTCCTGCAAGTGGAGCTTTGGCAAGGTCTTCTGCA
ATATCTACACCAGCCTGGATGTGATGCTCTGCACAGCCTCCATTCTTAACCTCTTCATGATCAGCCTCGA
CCGGTACTGCGCTGTCATGGACCCACTGCGGTACCCTGTGCTGGTCACCCCAGTTCGGGTCGCCATCTCT
CTGGTCTTAATTTGGGTCATCTCCATTACCCTGTCCTTTCTGTCTATCCACCTGGGGTGGAACAGCAGGA
ACGAGACCAGCAAGGGCAATCATACCACCTCTAAGTGCAAAGTCCAGGTCAATGAAGTGTACGGGCTGGT
GGATGGGCTGGTCACCTTCTACCTCCCGCTACTGATCATGTGCATCACCTACTACCGCATCTTCAAGGTC
GCCCGGGATCAGGCCAAGAGGATCAATCACATTAGCTCCTGGAAGGCAGCCACCATCAGGGAGCACAAAG
CCACAGTGACACTGGCCGCCGTCATGGGGGCCTTCATCATCTGCTGGTTTCCCTACTTCACCGCGTTTGT
GTACGTGGGC
