>Addgene plasmid #84331 | pH2R-P2A-mCherry-N1 | addgene partial sequence | sequence record 168442 | mCherry-R 5'-TTGGTCACCTTCAGCTTGG-3'
GCCCTCGCCCTCGCCCTCGATCTCGAACTCGTGGCCGTTCACGGAGCCCTCCATGTGCACCTTGAAGCGC
ATGAACTCCTTGATGATGGCCATGTTATCCTCCTCGCCCTTGCTCACCATGGACCCAGGTCCAGGGTTCT
CCTCCACGTCTCCAGCCTGCTTCAGCAGGCTGAAGTTAGTAGCACCCGATCCCACCGGTGGATCCCGGGC
CCGCGGCCTGTCTGTGGCTCCCTGGGGGGCCGTGACTTCTGTCCCACTCCACACCTGGAGCTTCAGGGGT
TTCTCTTCCTGTTGCCTGGGTTCTCGGCTTTGGGTCCTGGACAGCTGAGAGGCGTTGGACCTCAGAGAAG
TTTTGTGGGAGTTGCGGTTGGCCAGCCTGCAGCAGAAGAGCTGTTGGTACCCGGTGCGGAAGTCTCTGTT
CAGCGCAGCATACAGGATGGGGTTCAGGGCTGAGTTGGCATAGCCCAGCCACAGAACGATGGCTTCTAAC
ACCTCATTGATGGCATCATCCCCTCTCAGCCCACGGTACACAAACGCGGTGAAGTAGGGAAACCAGCAGA
TGATGAAGGCCCCCATGACGGCGGCCAGTGTCACTGTGGCTTTGTGCTCCCTGATGGTGGCTGCCTTCCA
GGAGCTAATGTGATTGATCCTCTTGGCCTGATCCCGGGCGACCTTGAAGATGCGGTAGTAGGTGATGCAC
ATGATCAGTAGCGGGAGGTAGAAGGTGACCAGCCCATCCACCAGCCCGTACACTTCATTGACCTGGACTT
TGCACTTAGAGGTGGTATGATTGCCCTTGCTGGTCTCGTTCCTGCTGTTCCACCCCAGGTGGATAGACAG
AAAGGACAGGGTAATGG
